>Addgene plasmid #242676 | pCMV-SpCas9-VRQR(+A1285K)-P2A-EGFP (KAC1134) | addgene full sequence | sequence record 488979 | Addgene NGS Result
ATATGCCAAGTACGCCCCCTATTGACGTCAATGACGGTAAATGGCCCGCCTGGCATTATGCCCAGTACAT
GACCTTATGGGACTTTCCTACTTGGCAGTACATCTACGTATTAGTCATCGCTATTACCATGGTGATGCGG
TTTTGGCAGTACATCAATGGGCGTGGATAGCGGTTTGACTCACGGGGATTTCCAAGTCTCCACCCCATTG
ACGTCAATGGGAGTTTGTTTTGGCACCAAAATCAACGGGACTTTCCAAAATGTCGTAACAACTCCGCCCC
ATTGACGCAAATGGGCGGTAGGCGTGTACGGTGGGAGGTCTATATAAGCAGAGCTGGTTTAGTGAACCGT
CAGATCCGCTAGAGATCCGCGGCCGCTAATACGACTCACTATAGGGAGAGCCGCCACCATGGACAAGAAG
TACAGCATCGGCCTGGACATCGGCACCAACTCTGTGGGCTGGGCCGTGATCACCGACGAGTACAAGGTGC
CCAGCAAGAAATTCAAGGTGCTGGGCAACACCGACCGGCACAGCATCAAGAAGAACCTGATCGGAGCCCT
GCTGTTCGACAGCGGCGAAACAGCCGAGGCCACCCGGCTGAAGAGAACCGCCAGAAGAAGATACACCAGA
CGGAAGAACCGGATCTGCTATCTGCAAGAGATCTTCAGCAACGAGATGGCCAAGGTGGACGACAGCTTCT
TCCACAGACTGGAAGAGTCCTTCCTGGTGGAAGAGGATAAGAAGCACGAGCGGCACCCCATCTTCGGCAA
CATCGTGGACGAGGTGGCCTACCACGAGAAGTACCCCACCATCTACCACCTGAGAAAGAAACTGGTGGAC
AGCACCGACAAGGCCGACCTGCGGCTGATCTATCTGGCCCTGGCCCACATGATCAAGTTCCGGGGCCACT
TCCTGATCGAGGGCGACCTGAACCCCGACAACAGCGACGTGGACAAGCTGTTCATCCAGCTGGTGCAGAC
CTACAACCAGCTGTTCGAGGAAAACCCCATCAACGCCAGCGGCGTGGACGCCAAGGCCATCCTGTCTGCC
AGACTGAGCAAGAGCAGACGGCTGGAAAATCTGATCGCCCAGCTGCCCGGCGAGAAGAAGAATGGCCTGT
TCGGAAACCTGATTGCCCTGAGCCTGGGCCTGACCCCCAACTTCAAGAGCAACTTCGACCTGGCCGAGGA
TGCCAAACTGCAGCTGAGCAAGGACACCTACGACGACGACCTGGACAACCTGCTGGCCCAGATCGGCGAC
CAGTACGCCGACCTGTTTCTGGCCGCCAAGAACCTGTCCGACGCCATCCTGCTGAGCGACATCCTGAGAG
TGAACACCGAGATCACCAAGGCCCCCCTGAGCGCCTCTATGATCAAGAGATACGACGAGCACCACCAGGA
CCTGACCCTGCTGAAAGCTCTCGTGCGGCAGCAGCTGCCTGAGAAGTACAAAGAGATTTTCTTCGACCAG
AGCAAGAACGGCTACGCCGGCTACATTGACGGCGGAGCCAGCCAGGAAGAGTTCTACAAGTTCATCAAGC
CCATCCTGGAAAAGATGGACGGCACCGAGGAACTGCTCGTGAAGCTGAACAGAGAGGACCTGCTGCGGAA
GCAGCGGACCTTCGACAACGGCAGCATCCCCCACCAGATCCACCTGGGAGAGCTGCACGCCATTCTGCGG
CGGCAGGAAGATTTTTACCCATTCCTGAAGGACAACCGGGAAAAGATCGAGAAGATCCTGACCTTCCGCA
TCCCCTACTACGTGGGCCCTCTGGCCAGGGGAAACAGCAGATTCGCCTGGATGACCAGAAAGAGCGAGGA
AACCATCACCCCCTGGAACTTCGAGGAAGTGGTGGACAAGGGCGCTTCCGCCCAGAGCTTCATCGAGCGG
ATGACCAACTTCGATAAGAACCTGCCCAACGAGAAGGTGCTGCCCAAGCACAGCCTGCTGTACGAGTACT
TCACCGTGTATAACGAGCTGACCAAAGTGAAATACGTGACCGAGGGAATGAGAAAGCCCGCCTTCCTGAG
CGGCGAGCAGAAAAAGGCCATCGTGGACCTGCTGTTCAAGACCAACCGGAAAGTGACCGTGAAGCAGCTG
AAAGAGGACTACTTCAAGAAAATCGAGTGCTTCGACTCCGTGGAAATCTCCGGCGTGGAAGATCGGTTCA
ACGCCTCCCTGGGCACATACCACGATCTGCTGAAAATTATCAAGGACAAGGACTTCCTGGACAATGAGGA
AAACGAGGACATTCTGGAAGATATCGTGCTGACCCTGACACTGTTTGAGGACAGAGAGATGATCGAGGAA
CGGCTGAAAACCTATGCCCACCTGTTCGACGACAAAGTGATGAAGCAGCTGAAGCGGCGGAGATACACCG
GCTGGGGCAGGCTGAGCCGGAAGCTGATCAACGGCATCCGGGACAAGCAGTCCGGCAAGACAATCCTGGA
TTTCCTGAAGTCCGACGGCTTCGCCAACAGAAACTTCATGCAGCTGATCCACGACGACAGCCTGACCTTT
AAAGAGGACATCCAGAAAGCCCAGGTGTCCGGCCAGGGCGATAGCCTGCACGAGCACATTGCCAATCTGG
CCGGCAGCCCCGCCATTAAGAAGGGCATCCTGCAGACAGTGAAGGTGGTGGACGAGCTCGTGAAAGTGAT
GGGCCGGCACAAGCCCGAGAACATCGTGATCGAAATGGCCAGAGAGAACCAGACCACCCAGAAGGGACAG
AAGAACAGCCGCGAGAGAATGAAGCGGATCGAAGAGGGCATCAAAGAGCTGGGCAGCCAGATCCTGAAAG
AACACCCCGTGGAAAACACCCAGCTGCAGAACGAGAAGCTGTACCTGTACTACCTGCAGAATGGGCGGGA
TATGTACGTGGACCAGGAACTGGACATCAACCGGCTGTCCGACTACGATGTGGACCATATCGTGCCTCAG
AGCTTTCTGAAGGACGACTCCATCGACAACAAGGTGCTGACCAGAAGCGACAAGAACCGGGGCAAGAGCG
ACAACGTGCCCTCCGAAGAGGTCGTGAAGAAGATGAAGAACTACTGGCGGCAGCTGCTGAACGCCAAGCT
GATTACCCAGAGAAAGTTCGACAATCTGACCAAGGCCGAGAGAGGCGGCCTGAGCGAACTGGATAAGGCC
GGCTTCATCAAGAGACAGCTGGTGGAAACCCGGCAGATCACAAAGCACGTGGCACAGATCCTGGACTCCC
GGATGAACACTAAGTACGACGAGAATGACAAGCTGATCCGGGAAGTGAAAGTGATCACCCTGAAGTCCAA
GCTGGTGTCCGATTTCCGGAAGGATTTCCAGTTTTACAAAGTGCGCGAGATCAACAACTACCACCACGCC
CACGACGCCTACCTGAACGCCGTCGTGGGAACCGCCCTGATCAAAAAGTACCCTAAGCTGGAAAGCGAGT
TCGTGTACGGCGACTACAAGGTGTACGACGTGCGGAAGATGATCGCCAAGAGCGAGCAGGAAATCGGCAA
GGCTACCGCCAAGTACTTCTTCTACAGCAACATCATGAACTTTTTCAAGACCGAGATTACCCTGGCCAAC
GGCGAGATCCGGAAGCGGCCTCTGATCGAGACAAACGGCGAAACCGGGGAGATCGTGTGGGATAAGGGCC
GGGATTTTGCCACCGTGCGGAAAGTGCTGAGCATGCCCCAAGTGAATATCGTGAAAAAGACCGAGGTGCA
GACAGGCGGCTTCAGCAAAGAGTCTATCCTGCCCAAGAGGAACAGCGATAAGCTGATCGCCAGAAAGAAG
GACTGGGACCCTAAGAAGTACGGCGGCTTCGTGAGCCCCACCGTGGCCTATTCTGTGCTGGTGGTGGCCA
AAGTGGAAAAGGGCAAGTCCAAGAAACTGAAGAGTGTGAAAGAGCTGCTGGGGATCACCATCATGGAAAG
AAGCAGCTTCGAGAAGAATCCCATCGACTTTCTGGAAGCCAAGGGCTACAAAGAAGTGAAAAAGGACCTG
ATCATCAAGCTGCCTAAGTACTCCCTGTTCGAGCTGGAAAACGGCCGGAAGAGAATGCTGGCCTCTGCCA
GAGAACTGCAGAAGGGAAACGAACTGGCCCTGCCCTCCAAATATGTGAACTTCCTGTACCTGGCCAGCCA
CTATGAGAAGCTGAAGGGCTCCCCCGAGGATAATGAGCAGAAACAGCTGTTTGTGGAACAGCACAAGCAC
TACCTGGACGAGATCATCGAGCAGATCAGCGAGTTCTCCAAGAGAGTGATCCTGGCCGACAAGAATCTGG
ACAAAGTGCTGTCCGCCTACAACAAGCACCGGGATAAGCCCATCAGAGAGCAGGCCGAGAATATCATCCA
CCTGTTTACCCTGACCAATCTGGGAGCCCCTGCCGCCTTCAAGTACTTTGACACCACCATCGACCGGAAG
CAGTACAGAAGCACCAAAGAGGTGCTGGACGCCACCCTGATCCACCAGAGCATCACCGGCCTGTACGAGA
CACGGATCGACCTGTCTCAGCTGGGAGGCGACGGATCCGGCGGAGGCGGAAGCGGGAAAAGAACCGCCGA
CGGCAGCGAATTCGAGCCCAAGAAGAAGAGGAAAGTCTCGAGCGGAGGCGACTACAAAGACCATGACGGT
GATTATAAAGATCATGACATCGATTACAAGGATGACGATGACAAGGGAGGCGGTGGAAGCGGCGCAACAA
ACTTCTCTCTGCTGAAACAAGCCGGAGATGTCGAAGAGAATCCTGGACCGATGGTGAGCAAGGGCGAGGA
GCTGTTCACCGGGGTGGTGCCCATCCTGGTCGAGCTGGACGGCGACGTAAACGGCCACAAGTTCAGCGTG
TCCGGCGAGGGCGAGGGCGATGCCACCTACGGCAAGCTGACCCTGAAGTTCATCTGCACCACCGGCAAGC
TGCCCGTGCCCTGGCCCACCCTCGTGACCACCCTGACCTACGGCGTGCAGTGCTTCAGCCGCTACCCCGA
CCACATGAAGCAGCACGACTTCTTCAAGTCCGCCATGCCCGAAGGCTACGTCCAGGAGCGCACCATCTTC
TTCAAGGACGACGGCAACTACAAGACCCGCGCCGAGGTGAAGTTCGAGGGCGACACCCTGGTGAACCGCA
TCGAGCTGAAGGGCATCGACTTCAAGGAGGACGGCAACATCCTGGGGCACAAGCTGGAGTACAACTACAA
CAGCCACAACGTCTATATCATGGCCGACAAGCAGAAGAACGGCATCAAGGTGAACTTCAAGATCCGCCAC
AACATCGAGGACGGCAGCGTGCAGCTCGCCGACCACTACCAGCAGAACACCCCCATCGGCGACGGCCCCG
TGCTGCTGCCCGACAACCACTACCTGAGCACCCAGTCCGCCCTGAGCAAAGACCCCAACGAGAAGCGCGA
TCACATGGTCCTGCTGGAGTTCGTGACCGCCGCCGGGATCACTCTCGGCATGGACGAGCTGTACAAGTGA
CCGGTCATCATCACCATCACCATTGAGTTTAAACCCGCTGATCAGCCTCGACTGTGCCTTCTAGTTGCCA
GCCATCTGTTGTTTGCCCCTCCCCCGTGCCTTCCTTGACCCTGGAAGGTGCCACTCCCACTGTCCTTTCC
TAATAAAATGAGGAAATTGCATCGCATTGTCTGAGTAGGTGTCATTCTATTCTGGGGGGTGGGGTGGGGC
AGGACAGCAAGGGGGAGGATTGGGAAGACAATAGCAGGCATGCTGGGGATGCGGTGGGCTCTATGGCTTC
TGAGGCGGAAAGAACCAGCTGGGGCTCGATACCGTCGACCTCTAGCTAGAGCTTGGCGTAATCATGGTCA
TAGCTGTTTCCTGTGTGAAATTGTTATCCGCTCACAATTCCACACAACATACGAGCCGGAAGCATAAAGT
GTAAAGCCTAGGGTGCCTAATGAGTGAGCTAACTCACATTAATTGCGTTGCGCTCACTGCCCGCTTTCCA
GTCGGGAAACCTGTCGTGCCAGCTGCATTAATGAATCGGCCAACGCGCGGGGAGAGGCGGTTTGCGTATT
GGGCGCTCTTCCGCTTCCTCGCTCACTGACTCGCTGCGCTCGGTCGTTCGGCTGCGGCGAGCGGTATCAG
CTCACTCAAAGGCGGTAATACGGTTATCCACAGAATCAGGGGATAACGCAGGAAAGAACATGTGAGCAAA
AGGCCAGCAAAAGGCCAGGAACCGTAAAAAGGCCGCGTTGCTGGCGTTTTTCCATAGGCTCCGCCCCCCT
GACGAGCATCACAAAAATCGACGCTCAAGTCAGAGGTGGCGAAACCCGACAGGACTATAAAGATACCAGG
CGTTTCCCCCTGGAAGCTCCCTCGTGCGCTCTCCTGTTCCGACCCTGCCGCTTACCGGATACCTGTCCGC
CTTTCTCCCTTCGGGAAGCGTGGCGCTTTCTCATAGCTCACGCTGTAGGTATCTCAGTTCGGTGTAGGTC
GTTCGCTCCAAGCTGGGCTGTGTGCACGAACCCCCCGTTCAGCCCGACCGCTGCGCCTTATCCGGTAACT
ATCGTCTTGAGTCCAACCCGGTAAGACACGACTTATCGCCACTGGCAGCAGCCACTGGTAACAGGATTAG
CAGAGCGAGGTATGTAGGCGGTGCTACAGAGTTCTTGAAGTGGTGGCCTAACTACGGCTACACTAGAAGA
ACAGTATTTGGTATCTGCGCTCTGCTGAAGCCAGTTACCTTCGGAAAAAGAGTTGGTAGCTCTTGATCCG
GCAAACAAACCACCGCTGGTAGCGGTGGTTTTTTTGTTTGCAAGCAGCAGATTACGCGCAGAAAAAAAGG
ATCTCAAGAAGATCCTTTGATCTTTTCTACGGGGTCTGACGCTCAGTGGAACGAAAACTCACGTTAAGGG
ATTTTGGTCATGAGATTATCAAAAAGGATCTTCACCTAGATCCTTTTAAATTAAAAATGAAGTTTTAAAT
CAATCTAAAGTATATATGAGTAAACTTGGTCTGACAGTTACCAATGCTTAATCAGTGAGGCACCTATCTC
AGCGATCTGTCTATTTCGTTCATCCATAGTTGCCTGACTCCCCGTCGTGTAGATAACTACGATACGGGAG
GGCTTACCATCTGGCCCCAGTGCTGCAATGATACCGCGAGACCCACGCTCACCGGCTCCAGATTTATCAG
CAATAAACCAGCCAGCCGGAAGGGCCGAGCGCAGAAGTGGTCCTGCAACTTTATCCGCCTCCATCCAGTC
TATTAATTGTTGCCGGGAAGCTAGAGTAAGTAGTTCGCCAGTTAATAGTTTGCGCAACGTTGTTGCCATT
GCTACAGGCATCGTGGTGTCACGCTCGTCGTTTGGTATGGCTTCATTCAGCTCCGGTTCCCAACGATCAA
GGCGAGTTACATGATCCCCCATGTTGTGCAAAAAAGCGGTTAGCTCCTTCGGTCCTCCGATCGTTGTCAG
AAGTAAGTTGGCCGCAGTGTTATCACTCATGGTTATGGCAGCACTGCATAATTCTCTTACTGTCATGCCA
TCCGTAAGATGCTTTTCTGTGACTGGTGAGTACTCAACCAAGTCATTCTGAGAATAGTGTATGCGGCGAC
CGAGTTGCTCTTGCCCGGCGTCAATACGGGATAATACCGCGCCACATAGCAGAACTTTAAAAGTGCTCAT
CATTGGAAAACGTTCTTCGGGGCGAAAACTCTCAAGGATCTTACCGCTGTTGAGATCCAGTTCGATGTAA
CCCACTCGTGCACCCAACTGATCTTCAGCATCTTTTACTTTCACCAGCGTTTCTGGGTGAGCAAAAACAG
GAAGGCAAAATGCCGCAAAAAAGGGAATAAGGGCGACACGGAAATGTTGAATACTCATACTCTTCCTTTT
TCAATATTATTGAAGCATTTATCAGGGTTATTGTCTCATGAGCGGATACATATTTGAATGTATTTAGAAA
AATAAACAAATAGGGGTTCCGCGCACATTTCCCCGAAAAGTGCCACCTGACGTCGACGGATCGGGAGATC
GATCTCCCGATCCCCTAGGGTCGACTCTCAGTACAATCTGCTCTGATGCCGCATAGTTAAGCCAGTATCT
GCTCCCTGCTTGTGTGTTGGAGGTCGCTGAGTAGTGCGCGAGCAAAATTTAAGCTACAACAAGGCAAGGC
TTGACCGACAATTGCATGAAGAATCTGCTTAGGGTTAGGCGTTTTGCGCTGCTTCGCGATGTACGGGCCA
GATATACGCGTTGACATTGATTATTGACTAGTTATTAATAGTAATCAATTACGGGGTCATTAGTTCATAG
CCCATATATGGAGTTCCGCGTTACATAACTTACGGTAAATGGCCCGCCTGGCTGACCGCCCAACGACCCC
CGCCCATTGACGTCAATAATGACGTATGTTCCCATAGTAACGCCAATAGGGACTTTCCATTGACGTCAAT
GGGTGGAGTATTTACGGTAAACTGCCCACTTGGCAGTACATCAAGTGTATC
Features (pLannotate 1.2.2; 18 found; start..end, strand, type, name):
    132..335     +  promoter       CMV promoter: human cytomegalovirus (CMV) immediate early promoter
    377..395     +  promoter       T7 promoter: promoter for bacteriophage T7 RNA polymerase
    409..2127    +  CDS            Cas9(N): N-terminal portion of Streptococcus pyogenes Cas9 (Zetsche et al., 2015)
   2014..4512    +  CDS            Cas9(C): C-terminal portion of Streptococcus pyogenes Cas9 (Zetsche et al., 2015)
   4600..4665    +  CDS            3xFLAG: three tandem FLAG® epitope tags, followed by an enterokinase cleavage site
   4741..5457    +  CDS            EGFP: EGFP is a basic (constitutively fluorescent) green fluorescent protein published in 1996, derived from Aequorea victoria. It is reported to be a rapidly-maturing weak dimer with moderate acid sensitivity.
   5512..5736    +  polyA_signal   bGH poly(A) signal: bovine growth hormone polyadenylation signal
   5740..5761    +  promoter       SV40 promoter (fragment): SV40 enhancer and early promoter
   5766..5782    +  misc_feature   MCS (fragment): pBluescript multiple cloning site
   5831..5847    -  protein_bind   lac operator: The lac repressor binds to the lac operator to inhibit transcription in E. coli. This inhibition can be relieved by adding lactose or isopropyl-β-D-thiogalactopyranoside (IPTG). lac repressor encoded by lacI
   5855..5885    -  promoter       lac promoter: promoter for the E. coli lac operon
   5900..5921    -  protein_bind   CAP binding site: CAP binding activates transcription in the presence of cAMP. E. coli catabolite activator protein
   5934..6026    -  CDS            lacI (fragment): lac repressor; lacI; The lac repressor binds to the lac operator to inhibit transcription in E. coli. This inhibition can be relieved by adding lactose or isopropyl-β-D-thiogalactopyranoside (IPTG).
   6209..6797    -  rep_origin     ori: high-copy-number ColE1/pMB1/pBR322/pUC origin of replication
   6968..7828    -  CDS            AmpR: β-lactamase; bla; confers resistance to ampicillin, carbenicillin, and related antibiotics
   7829..7933    -  promoter       AmpR promoter: bla
   8004..8048    -  misc_feature   bom (fragment): basis of mobility region from pBR322
   8203..131     +  enhancer       CMV enhancer (across the origin): human cytomegalovirus immediate early enhancer
