[The description below was written by a language model from this plasmid's Addgene catalogue record and pLannotate feature annotations shown in this document.]
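Description:
pCMV-SpCas9-VRQR(+A1285K)-P2A-EGFP (KAC1134) is an 8.45 kb mammalian expression and CRISPR plasmid built by Gibson cloning on the pCMV-T7-SpCas9-P2A-EGFP backbone. It is maintained in E. coli through a high-copy ColE1/pUC-type origin and selected with ampicillin via the β-lactamase gene and its native promoter. Short remnants of lac regulatory elements, an SV40 promoter fragment and a bom fragment are backbone leftovers with no evident role in the design.

The payload is a single open reading frame driven by the human CMV immediate-early enhancer and promoter, with a T7 promoter placed just upstream of the coding sequence so that the same cassette can also be transcribed by T7 RNA polymerase in vitro. The frame encodes a human codon-optimized Streptococcus pyogenes Cas9 nuclease carrying the VRQR substitutions (D1135V, G1218R, R1335Q, T1337R) plus an additional A1285K change. The VRQR set is known to alter the PAM preference of SpCas9 away from the canonical NGG; the record does not state the specific effect of A1285K. The construct name places a bipartite SV40 nuclear localization signal and a 3xFLAG epitope after Cas9, consistent with the annotated 3xFLAG position downstream of the Cas9 coding region, although the catalogue tag field lists the BPNLS as N-terminal. A P2A self-cleaving peptide then links EGFP, so that transfected, nuclease-expressing cells produce a separate green fluorescent marker. A bovine growth hormone polyadenylation signal terminates the transcript.

No guide RNA cassette is annotated, so the guide must be supplied separately. The plasmid is suited to transient expression of this Cas9 variant in human or other mammalian cells, and was deposited alongside work on bespoke Cas9-based editors for a vascular disease model in mice.
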