Addgene plasmid #242676: pCMV-SpCas9-VRQR(+A1285K)-P2A-EGFP (KAC1134)
Purpose: CMV promoter expression plasmid for human codon optimized SpCas9-VRQR(A1285K)-BPNLS(SV40)-3xFLAG-P2A-EGFP
Depositing lab: Benjamin Kleinstiver. Depositing organization: Massachusetts General Hospital. Publication: Treatment of a severe vascular disease using a bespoke CRISPR-Cas9 base editor in mice. Alves CRR, Das S, Krishnan V, Ha LL, Fox LR, Stutzman HE, Shamber CE, Kalailingam P, McCarthy S, Lino Cardenas CL, Fong CE, Imai T, Mitra S, Yun S, Wood RK, Benning FMC, Roh K, Lawton J, Kim N, Silverstein RA, Ferreira da Silva J, de la Cruz D, Richa R, Xie J, Gray-Edwards HL, Malhotra R, Chung DY, Chao LH, Tsai SQ, Maguire CA, Lindsay ME, Kleinstiver BP, Musolino PL. Nat Biomed Eng. 2025 Sep 11:10.1038/s41551-025-01499-1. doi: 10.1038/s41551-025-01499-1. PubMed 40935887.
Backbone
  Vector backbone: pCMV-T7-SpCas9-P2A-EGFP (RTW3027) (Addgene Plasmid #139987)
  Vector type: Mammalian Expression, CRISPR
Growth in bacteria
  Bacterial resistance: Ampicillin, 100 μg/mL
  Growth temperature: 37°C
  Growth strain: DH5alpha
  Copy number: High Copy
Gene/Insert
  Gene/Insert name: pCMV-SpCas9-VRQR(A1285K)-BPNLS(SV40)-3xFLAG-P2A-EGFP (alt names: KAC1134; SpCas9-VRQR(+A1285K) nuclease)
  Species: Synthetic
  Mutation: VRQR + A1285K mutations in SpCas9(D1135V/G1218R/A1285K/R1335Q/T1337R)
  Promoter: CMV and T7
  Tag / fusion protein: BPNLS (N terminal on insert)
  Cloning method: Gibson Cloning
  Sequencing primers: 5′ oBK6928-CCAAGTCTCCACCCCATTGACG; 3′ oBK219-GGGAGTGGCACCTTCCAGGGTC
Terms and licenses: Academic/Nonprofit Terms; Industry Terms: Not Available to Industry
How to cite: pCMV-SpCas9-VRQR(+A1285K)-P2A-EGFP (KAC1134) was a gift from Benjamin Kleinstiver (Addgene plasmid # 242676 ; http://n2t.net/addgene:242676 ; RRID:Addgene_242676)
